>Addgene plasmid #51615 | iRFP-TTC7B | depositor full sequence | sequence record 79080 | iRFP-TTC7B sequence 7508 bps
TAGTTATTAATAGTAATCAATTACGGGGTCATTAGTTCATAGCCCATATATGGAGTTCCGCGTTACATAA
CTTACGGTAAATGGCCCGCCTGGCTGACCGCCCAACGACCCCCGCCCATTGACGTCAATAATGACGTATG
TTCCCATAGTAACGCCAATAGGGACTTTCCATTGACGTCAATGGGTGGAGTATTTACGGTAAACTGCCCA
CTTGGCAGTACATCAAGTGTATCATATGCCAAGTACGCCCCCTATTGACGTCAATGACGGTAAATGGCCC
GCCTGGCATTATGCCCAGTACATGACCTTATGGGACTTTCCTACTTGGCAGTACATCTACGTATTAGTCA
TCGCTATTACCATGGTGATGCGGTTTTGGCAGTACATCAATGGGCGTGGATAGCGGTTTGACTCACGGGG
ATTTCCAAGTCTCCACCCCATTGACGTCAATGGGAGTTTGTTTTGGCACCAAAATCAACGGGACTTTCCA
AAATGTCGTAACAACTCCGCCCCATTGACGCAAATGGGCGGTAGGCGTGTACGGTGGGAGGTCTATATAA
GCAGAGCTGGTTTAGTGAACCGTCAGATCCGCTAGCGCTACCGGACTCAGATCTCGAGCTCAAGCTTACC
ATGGCGACCAAGAAGGCAGGCTCGCGGCTGGAGACGGAGATCGAGCGCTGCCGCTCCGAGTGCCAGTGGG
AGCGGATCCCTGAGCTCGTCAAGCAGCTGTCGGCCAAGCTCATCGCCAACGATGACATGGCAGAGCTTCT
CCTCGGGGAGTCGAAGCTGGAGCAGTACCTGAAGGAACACCCCCTGAGGCAGGGGGCCAGTCCCCGAGGC
CCCAAGCCCCAGCTGACTGAGGTCCGCAAGCATCTGACCGCCGCCCTGGACCGAGGGAACCTTAAGTCAG
AATTCCTACAAGAATCCAATCTGATCATGGCCAAGTTGAATTATGTGGAAGGTGATTATAAAGAAGCTCT
GAACATTTACGCCCGGGTGGGCCTGGACGATCTGCCACTGACAGCTGTCCCGCCCTACAGGCTGCGGGTG
ATCGCAGAAGCCTACGCTACCAAAGGACTTTGTTTGGAGAAGCTGCCTATTTCTTCTTCTACCAGTAATC
TCCATGTGGACCGGGAACAGGATGTCATCACCTGTTATGAGAAAGCAGGGGACATCGCACTCCTGTATCT
CCAAGAGATAGAAAGGGTAATACTTTCTAATATTCAAAACAGAAGCCCTAAGCCTGGCCCTGCTCCCCAC
GATCAAGAACTAGGTTTTTTCCTAGAAACAGGACTTCAGAGAGCCCATGTCCTCTATTTCAAAAATGGGA
ACTTGACAAGAGGAGTCGGAAGATTTAGAGAGCTTCTCAGAGCAGTTGAAACAAGAACGACTCAAAACCT
GCGAATGACAATAGCCAGGCAGCTGGCAGAGATCTTGTTGCGGGGTATGTGTGAGCAGAGCTACTGGAAC
CCTCTGGAGGATCCACCGTGCCAGTCACCTCTGGACGATCCTCTCCGCAAAGGAGCAAACACAAAAACCT
ACACTCTCACTCGGAGAGCCCGTGTCTACTCAGGAGAGAACATTTTTTGTCCTCAAGAAAATACGGAAGA
AGCCCTGTTGTTATTGCTGATTAGTGAATCAATGGCCAACCGGGACGCTGTGCTGAGCAGGATACCTGAA
CACAAGAGTGACCGCCTCATCAGTCTGCAGAGTGCATCTGTGGTCTATGACTTACTCACCATTGCTCTTG
GAAGAAGAGGCCAGTATGAGATGCTGTCAGAGTGCCTAGAAAGAGCCATGAAGTTTGCCTTTGAGGAATT
CCACCTGTGGTACCAGTTTGCTCTGTCCCTGATGGCTGCTGGAAAATCTGCCCGTGCCGTGAAGGTGCTG
AAAGAGTGTATCCGCCTGAAGCCAGACGATGCCACCATCCCTCTCCTCGCTGCCAAGCTCTGCATGGGCT
CCCTGCACTGGTTGGAAGAGGCTGAAAAGTTTGCCAAAACTGTCGTTGATGTGGGAGAGAAAACGTCAGA
GTTCAAGGCCAAAGGCTACTTAGCTCTGGGGCTCACGTACAGTCTGCAGGCCACTGACGCTTCTTTGCGA
GGGATGCAGGAGGTCCTACAGAGAAAGGCGCTTCTTGCATTTCAGAGGGCCCACAGCCTGTCACCCACAG
ATCACCAAGCAGCTTTCTACCTGGCTCTGCAGCTTGCCATCTCCAGACAGATCCCAGAGGCTCTGGGGTA
TGTCCGCCAAGCTCTTCAGCTTCAAGGTGACGATGCCAACTCCCTGCACCTCCTTGCCCTCCTGCTGTCA
GCACAGAAGCATTACCATGACGCTCTGAACATCATCGACATGGCCCTGAGTGAATACCCAGAAAATTTCA
TACTACTGTTTTCCAAAGTGAAGTTGCAGTCACTCTGCCGAGGCCCGGACGAGGCACTGCTGACTTGTAA
GCACATGCTGCAGATATGGAAATCCTGCTACAACCTCACCAACCCCAGTGATTCTGGACGTGGGAGCAGC
CTCTTAGATAGAACCATTGCTGACAGACGACAGCTTAATACAATTACTTTGCCAGACTTCAGCGATCCCG
AGACAGGCTCCGTCCATGCCACATCGGTAGCAGCCTCAAGAGTGGAGCAGGCACTGTCGGAAGTGGCTTC
GTCTCTGCAGAGCAGTGCCCCTAAGCAGGGCCCGCTGCACCCCTGGATGACGCTGGCACAGATCTGGCTC
CATGCAGCTGAAGTCTATATCGGCATCGGGAAGCCTGCAGAAGCCACAGCCTGTACCCAAGAAGCTGCCA
ACCTCTTCCCAATGTCCCACAATGTCCTCTACATGCGCGGCCAGATTGCTGAGCTCCGGGGAAGCATGGA
CGAGGCGCGGCGGTGGTATGAAGAGGCCTTAGCCATCAGCCCCACCCACGTGAAGAGCATGCAGCGACTG
GCCCTGATCCTTCACCAGCTAGGCCGCTACAGTCTGGCGGAGAAGATCCTCCGGGACGCGGTGCAGGTGA
ACTCGACAGCCCACGAGGTCTGGAACGGGCTGGGCGAGGTCCTCCAAGCTCAGGGCAACGATGCGGCGGC
TACGGAGTGCTTCCTGACAGCCTTGGAGCTGGAGGCCAGCAGCCCCGCCGTGCCCTTCACCATCATCCCC
CGCGTGCTCGGTGGTAGTGCTGGTGGTAGTGCGTCGACGGTACCGCGGGCCCGGGATCCACCGGTCGCCA
CCATGGCGGAAGGATCCGTCGCCAGGCAGCCTGACCTCTTGACCTGCGACGATGAGCCGATCCATATCCC
CGGTGCCATCCAACCGCATGGACTGCTGCTCGCCCTCGCCGCCGACATGACGATCGTTGCCGGCAGCGAC
AACCTTCCCGAACTCACCGGACTGGCGATCGGCGCCCTGATCGGCCGCTCTGCGGCCGATGTCTTCGACT
CGGAGACGCACAACCGTCTGACGATCGCCTTGGCCGAGCCCGGGGCGGCCGTCGGAGCACCGATCACTGT
CGGCTTCACGATGCGAAAGGACGCAGGCTTCATCGGCTCCTGGCATCGCCATGATCAGCTCATCTTCCTC
GAGCTCGAGCCTCCCCAGCGGGACGTCGCCGAGCCGCAGGCGTTCTTCCGCCGCACCAACAGCGCCATCC
GCCGCCTGCAGGCCGCCGAAACCTTGGAAAGCGCCTGCGCCGCCGCGGCGCAAGAGGTGCGGAAGATTAC
CGGCTTCGATCGGGTGATGATCTATCGCTTCGCCTCCGACTTCAGCGGCGAAGTGATCGCAGAGGATCGG
TGCGCCGAGGTCGAGTCAAAACTAGGCCTGCACTATCCTGCCTCAACCGTGCCGGCGCAGGCCCGTCGGC
TCTATACCATCAACCCGGTACGGATCATTCCCGATATCAATTATCGGCCGGTGCCGGTCACCCCAGACCT
CAATCCGGTCACCGGGCGGCCGATTGATCTTAGCTTCGCCATCCTGCGCAGCGTCTCGCCCGTCCATCTG
GAATTCATGCGCAACATAGGCATGCACGGCACGATGTCGATCTCGATTTTGCGCGGCGAGCGACTGTGGG
GATTGATCGTTTGCCATCACCGAACGCCGTACTACGTCGATCTCGATGGCCGCCAAGCCTGCGAGCTAGT
CGCCCAGGTTCTGGCCTGGCAGATCGGCGTGATGGAAGAGTGAAGCGGCCGCGACTCTAGATCATAATCA
GCCATACCACATTTGTAGAGGTTTTACTTGCTTTAAAAAACCTCCCACACCTCCCCCTGAACCTGAAACA
TAAAATGAATGCAATTGTTGTTGTTAACTTGTTTATTGCAGCTTATAATGGTTACAAATAAAGCAATAGC
ATCACAAATTTCACAAATAAAGCATTTTTTTCACTGCATTCTAGTTGTGGTTTGTCCAAACTCATCAATG
TATCTTAAGGCGTAAATTGTAAGCGTTAATATTTTGTTAAAATTCGCGTTAAATTTTTGTTAAATCAGCT
CATTTTTTAACCAATAGGCCGAAATCGGCAAAATCCCTTATAAATCAAAAGAATAGACCGAGATAGGGT
[37 nt withheld, positions 4550-4586]
AAAGAACGTGGACTCCAACGTCAAAGG
[49 nt withheld, positions 4614-4662]
T
[91 nt withheld, positions 4664-4754]
G
[124 nt withheld, positions 4756-4879]
CAGGTGGCACTTTTCGGGGAAATGTGCGCGGAACCCCTATTTGTTTATTTTTCTAAATACATTCAAATAT
GTATCCGCTCATGAGACAATAACCCTGATAAATGCTTCAATAATATTGAAAAAGGAAGAGTCCTGAGGCG
GAAAGAACCAGCTGTGGAATGTGTGTCAGTTAGGGTGTGGAAAGTCCCCAGGCTCCCCAGCAGGCAGAAG
TATGCAAAGCATGCATCTCAATTAGTCAGCAACCAGGTGTGGAAAGTCCCCAGGCTCCCCAGCAGGCAGA
AGTATGCAAAGCATGCATCTCAATTAGTCAGCAACCATAGTCCCGCCCCTAACTCCGCCCATCCCGCCCC
TAACTCCGCCCAGTTCCGCCCATTCTCCGCCCCATGGCTGACTAATTTTTTTTATTTATGCAGAGGCCGA
GGCCGCCTCGGCCTCTGAGCTATTCCAGAAGTAGTGAGGAGGCTTTTTTGGAGGCCTAGGCTTTTGCAAA
GATCGATCAAGAGACAGGATGAGGATCGTTTCGCATGATTGAACAAGATGGATTGCACGCAGGTTCTCCG
GCCGCTTGGGTGGAGAGGCTATTCGGCTATGACTGGGCACAACAGACAATCGGCTGCTCTGATGCCGCCG
TGTTCCGGCTGTCAGCGCAGGGGCGCCCGGTTCTTTTTGTCAAGACCGACCTGTCCGGTGCCCTGAATGA
ACTGCAAGACGAGGCAGCGCGGCTATCGTGGCTGGCCACGACGGGCGTTCCTTGCGCAGCTGTGCTCGAC
GTTGTCACTGAAGCGGGAAGGGACTGGCTGCTATTGGGCGAAGTGCCGGGGCAGGATCTCCTGTCATCTC
ACCTTGCTCCTGCCGAGAAAGTATCCATCATGGCTGATGCAATGCGGCGGCTGCATACGCTTGATCCGGC
TACCTGCCCATTCGACCACCAAGCGAAACATCGCATCGAGCGAGCACGTACTCGGATGGAAGCCGGTCTT
GTCGATCAGGATGATCTGGACGAAGAGCATCAGGGGCTCGCGCCAGCCGAACTGTTCGCCAGGCTCAAGG
CGAGCATGCCCGACGGCGAGGATCTCGTCGTGACCCATGGCGATGCCTGCTTGCCGAATATCATGGTGGA
AAATGGCCGCTTTTCTGGATTCATCGACTGTGGCCGGCTGGGTGTGGCGGACCGCTATCAGGACATAGCG
TTGGCTACCCGTGATATTGCTGAAGAGCTTGGCGGCGAATGGGCTGACCGCTTCCTCGTGCTTTACGGTA
TCGCCGCTCCCGATTCGCAGCGCATCGCCTTCTATCGCCTTCTTGACGAGTTCTTCTGAGCGGGACTCTG
GGGTTCGAAATGACCGACCAAGCGACGCCCAACCTGCCATCACGAGATTTCGATTCCACCGCCGCCTTCT
ATGAAAGGTTGGGCTTCGGAATCGTTTTCCGGGACGCCGGCTGGATGATCCTCCAGCGCGGGGATCTCAT
GCTGGAGTTCTTCGCCCACCCTAGGGGGAGGCTAACTGAAACACGGAAGGAGACAATACCGGAAGGAACC
CGCGCTATGACGGCAATAAAAAGACAGAATAAAACGCACGGTGTTGGGTCGTTTGTTCATAAACGCGGGG
TTCGGTCCCAGGGCTGGCACTCTGTCGATACCCCACCGAGACCCCATTGGGGCCAATACGCCCGCGTTTC
TTCCTTTTCCCCACCCCACCCCCCAAGTTCGGGTGAAGGCCCAGGGCTCGCAGCCAACGTCGGGGCGGCA
GGCCCTGCCATAGCCTCAGGTTACTCATATATACTTTAGATTGATTTAAAACTTCATTTTTAATTTAAAA
GGATCTAGGTGAAGATCCTTTTTGATAATCTCATGACCAAAATCCCTTAACGTGAGTTTTCGTTCCACTG
AGCGTCAGACCCCGTAGAAAAGATCAAAGGATCTTCTTGAGATCCTTTTTTTCTGCGCGTAATCTGCTGC
TTGCAAACAAAAAAACCACCGCTACCAGCGGTGGTTTGTTTGCCGGATCAAGAGCTACCAACTCTTTTTC
CGAAGGTAACTGGCTTCAGCAGAGCGCAGATACCAAATACTGTCCTTCTAGTGTAGCCGTAGTTAGGCCA
CCACTTCAAGAACTCTGTAGCACCGCCTACATACCTCGCTCTGCTAATCCTGTTACCAGTGGCTGCTGCC
AGTGGCGATAAGTCGTGTCTTACCGGGTTGGACTCAAGACGATAGTTACCGGATAAGGCGCAGCGGTCGG
GCTGAACGGGGGGTTCGTGCACACAGCCCAGCTTGGAGCGAACGACCTACACCGAACTGAGATACCTACA
GCGTGAGCTATGAGAAAGCGCCACGCTTCCCGAAGGGAGAAAGGCGGACAGGTATCCGGTAAGCGGCAGG
GTCGGAACAGGAGAGCGCACGAGGGAGCTTCCAGGGGGAAACGCCTGGTATCTTTATAGTCCTGTCGGGT
TTCGCCACCTCTGACTTGAGCGTCGATTTTTGTGATGCTCGTCAGGGGGGCGGAGCCTATGGAAAAACGC
CAGCAACGCGGCCTTTTTACGGTTCCTGGCCTTTTGCTGGCCTTTTGCTCACATGTTCTTTCCTGCGTTA
TCCCCTGATTCTGTGGATAACCGTATTACCGCCATGCAT
Features (pLannotate 1.2.2; 16 found; start..end, strand, type, name):
     61..364     +  enhancer       CMV enhancer: human cytomegalovirus immediate early enhancer
    365..568     +  promoter       CMV promoter: human cytomegalovirus (CMV) immediate early promoter
    591..627     +  misc_feature   MCS (fragment): multiple cloning site
    631..3159    +  CDS            TTC7B: TTC7B_HUMAN - Also known as TTC7L1. Experimental evidence at protein level: Swiss-Prot protein existence level 1. Component of a complex required to localize phosphatidylinositol 4-kinase (PI4K) to the plasma membrane. The complex acts as a regulator of phosphatidylinositol 4-phosphate (PtdIns(4)P) synthesis. In the complex, plays a central role in bridging PI4KA to EFR3B and FAM126A, via direct interactions (PubMed:26571211). From Homo sapiens (Human).
   3183..3215    +  misc_feature   MCS (fragment): multiple cloning site
   3223..4170    +  CDS            iRFP713: iRFP713 is a basic (constitutively fluorescent) near ir fluorescent protein published in 2011, derived from Rhodopseudomonas palustris. It has low acid sensitivity. It requires the cofactor biliverdin for fluorescence.
   4190..4273    +  CDS            large T antigen (fragment): large T antigen from SV40 (simian virus 40)
   4296..4417    +  polyA_signal   SV40 poly(A) signal: SV40 polyadenylation signal
   4451..4879    -  rep_origin     f1 ori (sequence partly withheld): f1 bacteriophage origin of replication; arrow indicates direction of (+) strand synthesis
   4906..5010    +  promoter       AmpR promoter: bla
   5012..5369    +  promoter       SV40 promoter: SV40 enhancer and early promoter
   5404..6198    +  CDS            NeoR/KanR: aminoglycoside phosphotransferase from Tn5; aph(3')-II (or nptII); confers resistance to neomycin, kanamycin, and G418 (Geneticin®)
   6219..6371    +  CDS            ble (fragment): BLE_KLEPN - Experimental evidence at protein level: Swiss-Prot protein existence level 1. Binding protein with a strong affinity to the bleomycin family of antibiotics. Binds to CL990; an antimitotic-antibiotic compound. From Klebsiella pneumoniae.
   6430..6477    +  polyA_signal   HSV TK poly(A) signal: herpes simplex virus thymidine kinase polyadenylation signal (Cole and Stacy, 1985)
   6568..6584    -  polyA_signal   bGH poly(A) signal (fragment): bovine growth hormone polyadenylation signal
   6806..7394    +  rep_origin     ori: high-copy-number ColE1/pMB1/pBR322/pUC origin of replication
