[The description below was written by a language model from this plasmid's Addgene catalogue record and pLannotate feature annotations shown in this document.]
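Description:
iRFP-TTC7B is a mammalian expression plasmid built on the Clontech pEGFP-N1 backbone, in which the EGFP coding sequence has been replaced by the near-infrared fluorescent protein iRFP (annotated as iRFP713, a bacteriophytochrome-derived protein from Rhodopseudomonas palustris that needs biliverdin as a cofactor to fluoresce). The full-length human TTC7B open reading frame (2,529 bp) was inserted between the HindIII and SalI sites of the multiple cloning site. Despite the order suggested by the plasmid name, both the catalogue entry and the feature table place TTC7B upstream of iRFP, so the fluorescent tag sits at the C terminus of the fusion protein. Expression is driven by the human cytomegalovirus immediate early enhancer and promoter and terminated by the SV40 polyadenylation signal.

The 7,508 bp plasmid is propagated in E. coli from a high-copy ColE1/pUC-type origin and also carries an f1 origin. A single Tn5 NeoR/KanR gene provides both selections: a bacterial (bla) promoter gives kanamycin resistance in bacteria, while the adjacent SV40 enhancer/early promoter, paired with the HSV TK polyadenylation signal, gives G418 resistance in mammalian cells. The short large T antigen, ble and bGH poly(A) fragments in the annotation appear to be partial matches to backbone sequence rather than functional elements.

TTC7B is a component of the complex that localizes phosphatidylinositol 4-kinase PI4KA to the plasma membrane, bridging the kinase to EFR3B and FAM126A and thereby regulating PtdIns(4)P synthesis. The stated purpose is as a scaffold for PI4KA. The far-red tag allows the protein to be imaged in live cells alongside reporters in other spectral channels, for example in studies of cellular phosphoinositide pools.
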