Addgene plasmid #51615: iRFP-TTC7B
Purpose: scaffold for PI4KA
Depositing lab: Tamas Balla. Depositing organization: National Institute of Child Health and Human Development (NICHD). Publication: A novel probe for phosphatidylinositol 4-phosphate reveals multiple pools beyond the Golgi. Hammond GR, Machner MP, Balla T. J Cell Biol. 2014 Apr 7. 10.1083/jcb.201312072 PubMed 24711504.
Backbone
  Vector backbone: pEGFP-N1
  Backbone manufacturer: Clontech
  Backbone size w/o insert (bp): 4979
  Modifications to backbone: iRFP replaces EGFP
  Vector type: Mammalian Expression
  Selectable markers: Neomycin (select with G418)
Growth in bacteria
  Bacterial resistance: Kanamycin, 50 μg/mL
  Growth temperature: 37°C
  Growth strain: DH5alpha
  Copy number: High Copy
Gene/Insert
  Gene/Insert name: TTC7B
  Species: H. sapiens (human)
  Insert size (bp): 2529
  Entrez Gene: TTC7B (a.k.a. TTC7L1, c14_5685)
  Promoter: CMV
  Tag / fusion protein: iRFP (C terminal on insert)
  Cloning method: Restriction Enzyme; 5′ cloning site HindIII (not destroyed); 3′ cloning site SalI (not destroyed)
  Sequencing primers: 5′ CMV-F; 3′ SV40-R
Terms and licenses: Academic/Nonprofit Terms; Industry Terms: Not Available to Industry
How to cite: iRFP-TTC7B was a gift from Tamas Balla (Addgene plasmid # 51615 ; http://n2t.net/addgene:51615 ; RRID:Addgene_51615)
