>Addgene plasmid #51615 | iRFP-TTC7B | addgene partial sequence | sequence record 81899 | iRFP-R 5'-gatatggatcggctcatcgt-3'
ATCCTTCCGCCATGGTGGCGACCGGTGGATCCCGGGCCCGCGGTACCGTCGACGCACTACCACCAGCACT
ACCACCGAGCACGCGGGGGATGATGGTGAAGGGCACGGCGGGGCTGCTGGCCTCCAGCTCCAAGGCTGTC
AGGAAGCACTCCGTAGCCGCCGCATCGTTGCCCTGAGCTTGGAGGACCTCGCCCAGCCCGTTCCAGACCT
CGTGGGCTGTCGAGTTCACCTGCACCGCGTCCCGGAGGATCTTCTCCGCCAGACTGTAGCGGCCTAGCTG
GTGAAGGATCAGGGCCAGTCGCTGCATGCTCTTCACGTGGGTGGGGCTGATGGCTAAGGCCTCTTCATAC
CACCGCCGCGCCTCGTCCATGCTTCCCCGGAGCTCAGCAATCTGGCCGCGCATGTAGAGGACATTGTGGG
ACATTGGGAAGAGGTTGGCAGCTTCTTGGGTACAGGCTGTGGCTTCTGCAGGCTTCCCGATGCCGATATA
GACTTCAGCTGCATGGAGCCAGATCTGTGCCAGCGTCATCCAGGGGTGCAGCGGGCCCTGCTTAGGGGCA
CTGCTCTGCAGAGACGAAGCCACTTCCGACAGTGCCTGCTCCACTCTTGAGGCTGCTACCGATGTGGCAT
GGACGGAGCCTGTCTCGGGATCGCTGAAGTCTGGCAAAGTAATTGTATTAAGCTGTCGTCTGTCAGCAAT
GGTTCTATCTAAGAGGCTGCTCCCACGTCCAGAATCACTGGGGTTGGTGAGGTTGTAGCAGGATTTCCAT
ATCTGCAGCATGTGCTTACAAGTCAGCAGTGCCTCGTCCGGGCCTCGGCAGAGTGACTGCAACTTCACTT
TGG
