>Addgene plasmid #51615 | iRFP-TTC7B | addgene partial sequence | sequence record 81911 | SV40pA-R 5'-GAAATTTGTGATGCTATTGC-3'
ACAACAACAATTGCATTCATTTTATGTTTCAGGTTCAGGGGGAGGTGTGGGAGGTTTTTTAAAGCAAGTA
AAACCTCTACAAATGTGGTATGGCTGATTATGATCTAGAGTCGCGGCCGCTTCACTCTTCCATCACGCCG
ATCTGCCAGGCCAGAACCTGGGCGACTAGCTCGCAGGCTTGGCGGCCATCGAGATCGACGTAGTACGGCG
TTCGGTGATGGCAAACGATCAATCCCCACAGTCGCTCGCCGCGCAAAATCGAGATCGACATCGTGCCGTG
CATGCCTATGTTGCGCATGAATTCCAGATGGACGGGCGAGACGCTGCGCAGGATGGCGAAGCTAAGATCA
ATCGGCCGCCCGGTGACCGGATTGAGGTCTGGGGTGACCGGCACCGGCCGATAATTGATATCGGGAATGA
TCCGTACCGGGTTGATGGTATAGAGCCGACGGGCCTGCGCCGGCACGGTTGAGGCAGGATAGTGCAGGCC
TAGTTTTGACTCGACCTCGGCGCACCGATCCTCTGCGATCACTTCGCCGCTGAAGTCGGAGGCGAAGCGA
TAGATCATCACCCGATCGAAGCCGGTAATCTTCCGCACCTCTTGCGCCGCGGCGGCGCAGGCGCTTTCCA
AGGTTTCGGCGGCCTGCAGGCGGCGGATGGCGCTGTTGGTGCGGCGGAAGAACGCCTGCGGCTCGGCGAC
GTCCCGCTGGGGAGGCTCGAGCTCGAGGAAGATGAGCTGATCATGGCGATGCCAGGAGCCGATGAAGCCT
GCGTCCTTTCGCATCGTGAAGCCGACAGTGATCGGTGCTCCGACGGCCGCCCCGGGCTCG
